>Addgene plasmid #124321 | pAS1-his-24::tagBFP2 | addgene full sequence | sequence record 241688 | Addgene NGS Result
GCGAAAGGGGGATGTGCTGCAAGGCGATTAAGTTGGGTAACGCCAGGGTTTTCCCAGTCACGACGTTGTA
AAACGACGGCCAGTGAGCGCGCGTAATACGACTCACTATAGGGCGAATTGGAGCTCCACCGCGGACTAGT
GGATCCCCCGGGCTGCAGCCTAGGATGTCTGATTCCGCTGTTGTTGCCGCCGCTGTCGAGCCAAAGGTCC
CAAAGGCTAAGGCCGCCAAGGCCGCCAAGCCAGCCGCCAAGGCCGCCAAGCCAACCAAAGTTGCCAAGGC
CAAGGCTCCAGTCGCTCACCCACCATACATCAACATGATCAAGGAGGCCATCAAGCAGCTCAAGGACCGC
AAAGGAGCTTCCAAGCAGGCAATCCTCAAGTTCATCTCCCAAAACTACAAGCTCGGAGACAATGTCATCC
AGATCAATGCTCATCTCCGTCAGGCTCTCAAGCGTGGTGTCACCAGCAAGGCCCTTGTTCAAGCCGCCGG
ATCCGGAGCCAACGGACGTTTCCGTGTGCCAGAGAAGGCCGCCGCCGCCAAGAAGCCAGCAGCAGCCAAG
AAGCCAGCAGCAGCCAAGAAACCAGCAGCCGCCAAGAAAGCCACTGGAGAGAAGAAGGCAAAGAAGCCAG
CCGCTGCCAAGCCAAAGAAGGCCGCCACCGGAGATAAGAAGGTCAAGAAGGCCAAGAGCCCAAAGAAGGT
TGCCAAGCCAGCTGCCAAGAAGGTCGCCAAGTCTCCAGCCAAGAAGGCCGCTCCAAAGAAGATCGCCAAG
CCAGCTGCCAAGAAGGCCGCCAAGCCAGCCGCCAAGGCCGCATGCATGTCCGAACTCATCAAGGAGAACA
TGCACATGAAGCTCTACATGGAGGGAACCGTAGACAACCACCACTTCAAGTGCACCTCCGAGGGAGAGGG
AAAGCCATACGAGGGAACCCAAACCATGCGTATCAAGGTCGTCGAGGGAGGACCACTCCCATTCGCCTTC
GACATCCTCGCCACCTCCTTCCTCTACGGGTCCAAGGTAAGTTTAAACATATATATACTAACTAACCCTG
ATTATTTAAATTTTCAGACCTTCATCAACCACACCCAAGGAATCCCAGACTTCTTCAAGCAATCCTTCCC
AGAGGGATTCACCTGGGAGCGTGTCACCACCTACGAGGACGGAGGAGTCCTCACCGCCACCCAAGACACC
TCCCTCCAAGACGGATGCCTCATCTACAACGTCAAGATCCGTGGAGTCAACTTCACCTCCAACGGACCAG
TCATGCAAAAGAAGACCCTCGGATGGGAGACCTTCACCGAGACCCTCTACCCAGCCGACGGAGGACTAGA
GGGACGTAACGACATGGCCCTCAAGCTCGTCGGAGGCTCCCACCTCATCGCCAACGCCAAGGTAAGTTTA
AACAGTTCGGTACTAACTAACCATACATATTTAAATTTTCAGACCACCTACCGTTCCAAGAAGCCAGCCA
AGAACCTCAAGATGCCAGGAGTCTACTACGTTGACTACCGTCTAGAGCGTATCAAGGAGGCCAACAACGA
GACCTACGTCGAGCAACACGAGGTCGCCGTCGCCCGTTACTGCGACCTCCCATCCAAGCTCGGACACAAG
CTCAACTAAAAGCTTTGGAATTCATCTCGCGCCCGTGCCTCTGACTTCTAAGTCCAATTACTCTTCAACA
TCCCTACATGCTCTTTCTCCCTGTGCTCCCACCCCCTATTTTTGTTATTATCAAAAAACTTCTCTTAATT
TCTTTGTTTTTTAGCTTCTTTTAAGTCACCTCTAACAATGAAATTGTGTAGATTCAAAAATAGAATTAAT
TCGTAATAAAAAGTCGAAAAAAATTGTGCTCCCTCCCCCCATTAATAATAATTCTATCCCAAAATCTACA
CAATGTTCTGTGTACACTTCTTATGTTTTTTACTTCTGATAAATTTTTTTGAAACATCATAGAAAAAACC
GCACACAAAATACCTTATCATATGTTACGTTTCAGTTTATGACCGCAATTTTTATTTCTTCGCACGTCTG
GGCCTCTCATGACGTCAAATCATGCTCATCGTGAAAAAGTTTTGGAGTATTTTTGGAATTTTTCAATCAA
GTGAAAGTTTATGAAATTAATTTTCCTGCTTTTGCTTTTTGGGGTTTCCCCTATTGTTTGTCAAGATTTC
GAGGACGGCGTTTTTCTTGCTAAAATCACAAGTATTGATGAGCACGATGCAAGAAAGATCGGAAGAAGGT
TTGGGTTTGAGGCTCAGTGGAAGGTGAGTAGAAGTTGATAATTTGAAAGTGGAGTAGTGTCTATGGGGTT
TTTGCCTTAAATGACAGAATACATTCCCAATATACCAAACATAACTGTTTGGGCCCGGTACCCAGCTTTT
GTTCCCTTTAGTGAGGGTTAATTGCGCGCTTGGCGTAATCATGGTCATAGCTGTTTCCTGTGTGAAATTG
TTATCCGCTCACAATTCCACACAACATACGAGCCGGGAGCATAAAGTGTAAAGCCTGGGGTGCCTAATGA
GTGAGCTAACTCACATTAATTGCGTTGCGCTCACTGCCCGCTTTCCAGTCGGGAAACCTGTCGTGCCAGC
TGCATTAATGAATCGGCCAACGCGCGGGGAGAGGCGGTTTGCGTATTGGGCGCTCTTCCGCTTCCTCGCT
CACTGACTCGCTGCGCTCGGTCGTTCGGCTGCGGCGAGCGGTATCAGCTCACTCAAAGGCGGTAATACGG
TTATCCACAGAATCAGGGGATAACGCAGGAAAGAACATGTGAGCAAAAGGCCAGCAAAAGGCCAGGAACC
GTAAAAAGGCCGCGTTGCTGGCGTTTTTCCATAGGCTCCGCCCCCCTGACGAGCATCACAAAAATCGACG
CTCAAGTCAGAGGTGGCGAAACCCGACAGGACTATAAAGATACCAGGCGTTTCCCCCTGGAAGCTCCCTC
GTGCGCTCTCCTGTTCCGACCCTGCCGCTTACCGGATACCTGTCCGCCTTTCTCCCTTCGGGAAGCGTGG
CGCTTTCTCATAGCTCACGCTGTAGGTATCTCAGTTCGGTGTAGGTCGTTCGCTCCAAGCTGGGCTGTGT
GCACGAACCCCCCGTTCAGCCCGACCGCTGCGCCTTATCCGGTAACTATCGTCTTGAGTCCAACCCGGTA
AGACACGACTTATCGCCACTGGCAGCAGCCACTGGTAACAGGATTAGCAGAGCGAGGTATGTAGGCGGTG
CTACAGAGTTCTTGAAGTGGTGGCCTAACTACGGCTACACTAGAAGAACAGTATTTGGTATCTGCGCTCT
GCTGAAGCCAGTTACCTTCGGAAAAAGAGTTGGTAGCTCTTGATCCGGCAAACAAACCACCGCTGGTAGC
GGTGGTTTTTTTGTTTGCAAGCAGCAGATTACGCGCAGAAAAAAAGGATCTCAAGAAGATCCTTTGATCT
TTTCTACGGGGTCTGACGCTCAGTGGAACGAAAACTCACGTTAAGGGATTTTGGTCATGAGATTATCAAA
AAGGATCTTCACCTAGATCCTTTTAAATTAAAAATGAAGTTTTAAATCAATCTAAAGTATATATGAGTAA
ACTTGGTCTGACAGTTACCAATGCTTAATCAGTGAGGCACCTATCTCAGCGATCTGCCTATTTCGTTCAT
CCATAGTTGCCTGACTCCCCGTCGTGTAGATAACTACGATACGGGAGGGCTTACCATCTGGCCCCAGTGC
TGCAATGATACCGCGAGACCCACGCTCACCGGCTCCAGATTTATCAGCAATAAACCAGCCAGCCGGAAGG
GCCGAGCGCAGAAGTGGTCCTGCAACTTTATCCGCCTCCATCCAGTCTATTAATTGTTGCCGGGAAGCTA
GAGTAAGTAGTTCGCCAGTTAATAGTTTGCGCAACGTTGTTGCCATTGCTACAGGCATCGTGGTGTCACG
CTCGTCGTTTGGTATGGCTTCATTCAGCTCCGGTTCCCAACGATCAAGGCGAGTTACATGATCCCCCATG
TTGTGCAAAAAAGCGGTTAGCTCCTTCGGTCCTCCGATCGTTGTCAGAAGTAAGTTGGCCGCAGTGTTAT
CACTCATGGTTATGGCAGCACTGCATAATTCTCTTACTGTCATGCCATCCGTAAGATGCTTTTCTGTGAC
TGGTGAGTACTCAACCAAGTCATTCTGAGAATAGTGTATGCGGCGACCGAGTTGCTCTTGCCCGGCGTCA
ATACGGGATAATACCGCGCCACATAGCAGAACTTTAAAAGTGCTCATCATTGGAAAACGTTCTTCGGGGC
GAAAACTCTCAAGGATCTTACCGCTGTTGAGATCCAGTTCGATGTAACCCACTCGTGCACCCAACTGATC
TTCAGCATCTTTTACTTTCACCAGCGTTTCTGGGTGAGCAAAAACAGGAAGGCAAAATGCCGCAAAAAAG
GGAATAAGGGCGACACGGAAATGTTGAATACTCATACTCTTCCTTTTTCAATATTATTGAAGCATTTATC
AGGGTTATTGTCTCATGAGCGGATACATATTTGAATGTATTTAGAAAAATAAACAAATAGGGGTTCCGCG
CACATTTCCCCGAAAAGTGCCACCTAAATTGTAAGCGTTAATATTTTGTTAAAATTCGCGTTAAATTTTT
GTTAAATCAGCTCATTTTTTAACCAATAGGCCGAAATCGGCAAAATCCCTTATAAATCAAAAGAATAGAC
CGAGATAGGGT
[37 nt withheld, positions 4702-4738]
AAAGAACGTGGACTCCAACGTCAAAGG
[49 nt withheld, positions 4766-4814]
T
[91 nt withheld, positions 4816-4906]
G
[124 nt withheld, positions 4908-5031]
CCCATTCGCCATTCAGGCTGCGCAACTGTTGGGAAGGGCGATCGGTGCGGGCCTCTTCGCTATTACGCCA
GCTG
Features (pLannotate 1.2.2; 15 found; start..end, strand, type, name):
     94..112     +  promoter       T7 promoter: promoter for bacteriophage T7 RNA polymerase
    135..158     +  misc_feature   MCS (fragment): pBluescript multiple cloning site
    165..752     +  CDS            his-24 (fragment): H24_CAEEL - Also known as H1.1 Experimental evidence at protein level: Swiss-Prot protein existence level 1. Histones H1 are necessary for the condensation of nucleosome chains into higher-order structures. From Caenorhabditis elegans.
    822..1616    +  CDS            mTagBFP2: mTagBFP2 is a basic (constitutively fluorescent) blue fluorescent protein published in 2011, derived from Entacmaea quadricolor. It is reported to be a very rapidly-maturing monomer with very low acid sensitivity.
   2111..2263    +  CDS            aex-5 (fragment): AEX5_CAEEL - Also known as kpc-3 From Caenorhabditis elegans.
   2385..2403    -  promoter       T3 promoter: promoter for bacteriophage T3 RNA polymerase
   2448..2464    -  protein_bind   lac operator: The lac repressor binds to the lac operator to inhibit transcription in E. coli. This inhibition can be relieved by adding lactose or isopropyl-β-D-thiogalactopyranoside (IPTG). lac repressor encoded by lacI
   2472..2502    -  promoter       lac promoter: promoter for the E. coli lac operon
   2517..2538    -  protein_bind   CAP binding site: CAP binding activates transcription in the presence of cAMP. E. coli catabolite activator protein
   2551..2643    -  CDS            lacI (fragment): lac repressor; lacI; The lac repressor binds to the lac operator to inhibit transcription in E. coli. This inhibition can be relieved by adding lactose or isopropyl-β-D-thiogalactopyranoside (IPTG).
   2826..3414    -  rep_origin     ori: high-copy-number ColE1/pMB1/pBR322/pUC origin of replication
   3585..4445    -  CDS            AmpR: β-lactamase; bla; confers resistance to ampicillin, carbenicillin, and related antibiotics
   4446..4550    -  promoter       AmpR promoter: bla
   4603..5031    -  rep_origin     f1 ori (sequence partly withheld): f1 bacteriophage origin of replication; arrow indicates direction of (+) strand synthesis
   5036..86      -  CDS            lacZα (fragment) (across the origin): LacZα fragment of β-galactosidase; lacZ fragment
