[The description below was written by a language model from this plasmid's Addgene catalogue record and pLannotate feature annotations shown in this document.]
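Description:
pAS1-his-24::tagBFP2 is a 5.1 kb *C. elegans* expression plasmid built by Gibson assembly on the pAS1 backbone, which the feature table shows to be a pBluescript-type cloning vector. It is maintained in *E. coli* at high copy through a ColE1/pUC origin and selected with ampicillin via the β-lactamase gene and its native promoter. The backbone also retains an f1 phage origin, T7 and T3 promoters flanking the cloning region, and remnants of the lac promoter/operator, lacI and lacZα, all of which are leftovers of the parent vector rather than functional parts of the worm payload.

The payload is a fusion of the *C. elegans* linker histone H1.1 gene his-24 to the blue fluorescent protein mTagBFP2, a rapidly maturing monomeric protein derived from *Entacmaea quadricolor*. The his-24 coding segment lies directly upstream of the fluorophore on the same strand, so the histone moiety tethers the fluorescent protein to chromatin and confines the signal to nuclei, matching the stated purpose of expressing nuclear-localized tagBFP2. Downstream of the reporter is an unannotated stretch followed by a short match to aex-5; this may reflect a worm genomic fragment serving as 3′ regulatory sequence, but the record does not identify it.

No *C. elegans* promoter is annotated, and only a fragment of the multiple cloning site precedes his-24, so the record does not state what drives expression in the worm. The arrangement would be compatible with inserting a promoter of choice upstream. Nuclear-restricted fluorophores of this type are generally useful for identifying, counting and segmenting individual cells in imaging experiments, although the record does not specify a particular application.
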