Addgene plasmid #124321: pAS1-his-24::tagBFP2
Purpose: Expressing Nuclear Localized tagBFP2
Depositing lab: Andrew Leifer. Depositing organization: Princeton University.
Backbone
  Vector backbone: pAS1
  Backbone manufacturer: Anuj Sharma/Leifer Lab
  Vector type: Worm Expression
Growth in bacteria
  Bacterial resistance: Ampicillin, 100 μg/mL
  Growth temperature: 37°C
  Growth strain: DH5alpha
  Copy number: High Copy
Gene/Insert
  Gene/Insert name: tagBFP2
  Species: C. elegans (nematode)
  Entrez Gene: his-24 (a.k.a. CELE_M163.3)
  Cloning method: Gibson Cloning
Terms and licenses: Academic/Nonprofit Terms; Industry Terms: Not Available to Industry
How to cite: pAS1-his-24::tagBFP2 was a gift from Andrew Leifer (Addgene plasmid # 124321 ; http://n2t.net/addgene:124321 ; RRID:Addgene_124321)
